Addgene plasmid #70439: R777-E155 Hs.PDGFRA
Purpose: Gateway ORF clone of human PDGFRA [NM_006206.4] with stop codon (for native or N-terminal fusions)
Depositing lab: Dominic Esposito. Depositing organization: National Cancer Institute (NCI).
Backbone
  Vector backbone: pDonor-255
  Backbone size w/o insert (bp): 2693
  Vector type: Gateway Entry Clone
Growth in bacteria
  Bacterial resistance: Spectinomycin, 50 μg/mL
  Growth temperature: 37°C
  Growth strain: DH10B
  Copy number: High Copy
Gene/Insert
  Gene/Insert name: PDGFRA (alt name: NM_006206.4)
  Species: H. sapiens (human)
  Insert size (bp): 3270
  Entrez Gene: PDGFRA (a.k.a. CD140A, PDGFR-2, PDGFR2)
  Cloning method: Gateway Cloning
  Sequencing primers: 5′ M13F 23-mer (5'-CCCAGTCACGACGTTGTAAAACG); 3′ attLR 23-mer (5'-TAACATCAGAGATTTTGAGACAC)
Terms and licenses: Academic/Nonprofit Terms; Industry Terms: Not Available to Industry
Depositor comments: t612c, t939g, a1701g, g1809a, t3222c silent mutations not noted in Refseq
How to cite: R777-E155 Hs.PDGFRA was a gift from Dominic Esposito (Addgene plasmid # 70439 ; http://n2t.net/addgene:70439 ; RRID:Addgene_70439)
