[The description below was written by a language model from this plasmid's Addgene catalogue record and pLannotate feature annotations shown in this document.]
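Description:
R777-E155 Hs.PDGFRA is a Gateway entry clone built on the pDonor-255 backbone (about 2.7 kb) that carries the full-length human PDGFRA open reading frame, corresponding to RefSeq NM_006206.4, for a total of roughly 6 kb. It is a bacterial shuttle plasmid rather than an expression vector. It replicates in E. coli from a high-copy ColE1/pUC-type origin and is selected with spectinomycin through the aadA (SmR) aminoglycoside adenylyltransferase gene, which lies downstream of a class 1 integron Pc promoter fragment and a short gentamicin acetyltransferase remnant. Small lacZα and lacI fragments are annotated as backbone remnants, and rrnB T1 and T2 terminators are also present, which typically insulate the cloning region from read-through transcription.

The roughly 3.3 kb insert encodes platelet-derived growth factor receptor alpha, a cell-surface receptor tyrosine kinase that binds PDGFA, PDGFB and PDGFC and regulates proliferation, survival, chemotaxis and embryonic development. The ORF is flanked by attL recombination sites. The automated annotation labels the upstream one attL3 and the downstream one a partial attL2, so the exact identity of the upstream site is best confirmed against the sequence. No promoter driving the insert is annotated, which fits an entry clone: an LR Clonase reaction moves the ORF into a destination vector that supplies the promoter, tags and host-specific elements. Because the native stop codon is retained, the clone suits untagged expression or N-terminal fusions but not C-terminal ones. The depositor notes five silent nucleotide differences from the reference sequence, which leave the encoded protein unchanged.
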