Features (pLannotate 1.2.2; 11 found; start..end, strand, type, name):
     18..54      -  CDS            lacZα (fragment): LacZα fragment of β-galactosidase; lacZ fragment
     85..180     +  protein_bind   attL3: mutant version of attL; recombination site for the Gateway® LR reaction LR Clonase™
    186..3452    +  CDS            PDGFRA: PGFRA_HUMAN - Also known as PDGFR2, RHEPDGFRA. Experimental evidence at protein level: Swiss-Prot protein existence level 1. Tyrosine-protein kinase that acts as a cell-surface receptor for PDGFA, PDGFB and PDGFC and plays an essential role in the regulation of embryonic development, cell proliferation, survival and chemotaxis. Depending on the context, promotes or inhibits cell proliferation and cell migration. Plays an important role in the differentiation of bone marrow-derived mesenchymal stem cells. Required for normal skeleton development and cephalic closure during embryonic development
   3460..3553    -  protein_bind   attL2 (fragment): mutant version of attL; recombination site for the Gateway® LR reaction LR Clonase™
   3668..3691    +  promoter       Pc promoter (fragment): intI1 (promoter lies within the coding sequence); class 1 integron promoter
   3867..3923    +  CDS            GmR (fragment): gentamycin acetyltransferase; aacC1; confers resistance to gentamycin
   3930..4721    +  CDS            SmR: aminoglycoside adenylyltransferase (Murphy, 1985); aadA; confers resistance to spectinomycin and streptomycin
   4814..5402    +  rep_origin     ori: high-copy-number ColE1/pMB1/pBR322/pUC origin of replication
   5585..5677    +  CDS            lacI (fragment): lac repressor; lacI; The lac repressor binds to the lac operator to inhibit transcription in E. coli. This inhibition can be relieved by adding lactose or isopropyl-β-D-thiogalactopyranoside (IPTG).
   5732..5759    -  terminator     rrnB T2 terminator: transcription terminator T2 from the E. coli rrnB gene
   5891..5934    +  terminator     rrnB T1 terminator: Escherichia coli rrnB; transcription terminator T1 from the E. coli rrnB gene
>Addgene plasmid #70439 | R777-E155 Hs.PDGFRA | depositor full sequence | sequence record 125888 | Full Sequence
TTAACGCTAGCATGGATGTTTTCCCAGTCACGACGTTGTAAAACGACGGCCAGTCTTAAAATTCGAGCTC
GGTCCGAGGATCCGAAATAATGATTTTATTTTGACTGATAGTGACCTGTTCGTTGCAACAAATTGATAAG
CAATGCTTTTTTATAATGCCAACTTTGTACAAAAAAGTTGGCACCATGGGGACTTCCCATCCGGCGTTCC
TGGTCTTAGGCTGTCTTCTCACAGGGCTGAGCCTAATCCTCTGCCAGCTTTCATTACCCTCTATCCTTCC
AAATGAAAATGAAAAGGTTGTGCAGCTGAATTCATCCTTTTCTCTGAGATGCTTTGGGGAGAGTGAAGTG
AGCTGGCAGTACCCCATGTCTGAAGAAGAGAGCTCCGATGTGGAAATCAGAAATGAAGAAAACAACAGCG
GCCTTTTTGTGACGGTCTTGGAAGTGAGCAGTGCCTCGGCGGCCCACACAGGGTTGTACACTTGCTATTA
CAACCACACTCAGACAGAAGAGAATGAGCTTGAAGGCAGGCACATTTACATCTATGTGCCAGACCCAGAT
GTAGCCTTTGTACCTCTAGGAATGACGGATTATTTAGTCATCGTGGAGGATGATGATTCTGCCATTATAC
CTTGTCGCACAACTGATCCCGAGACTCCTGTAACCTTACACAACAGTGAGGGGGTGGTACCTGCCTCCTA
CGACAGCAGACAGGGCTTTAATGGGACCTTCACTGTAGGGCCCTATATCTGTGAGGCCACCGTCAAAGGA
AAGAAGTTCCAGACCATCCCATTTAACGTTTATGCTTTAAAAGCAACATCAGAGCTGGATCTAGAAATGG
AAGCTCTTAAAACCGTGTATAAGTCAGGGGAAACGATTGTGGTCACCTGTGCTGTTTTTAACAATGAGGT
GGTTGACCTTCAATGGACTTACCCTGGAGAAGTGAAAGGCAAAGGCATCACAATGCTGGAAGAAATCAAA
GTCCCATCCATCAAATTGGTGTACACTTTGACGGTCCCCGAGGCCACGGTGAAAGACAGTGGAGATTACG
AATGTGCTGCCCGCCAGGCTACCAGGGAGGTCAAAGAAATGAAGAAAGTCACTATTTCTGTCCATGAGAA
AGGGTTCATTGAAATCAAACCCACCTTCAGCCAGTTGGAAGCTGTCAACCTGCATGAAGTCAAACATTTT
GTTGTAGAGGTGCGGGCCTACCCACCTCCCAGGATATCCTGGCTGAAAAACAATCTGACTCTGATTGAAA
ATCTCACTGAGATCACCACTGATGTGGAAAAGATTCAGGAAATAAGGTATCGAAGCAAATTAAAGCTGAT
CCGTGCTAAGGAAGAAGACAGTGGCCATTATACTATTGTAGCTCAAAATGAAGATGCTGTGAAGAGCTAT
ACTTTTGAACTGTTAACTCAAGTTCCTTCATCCATTCTGGACTTGGTCGATGATCACCATGGCTCAACTG
GGGGACAGACGGTGAGGTGCACAGCTGAAGGCACGCCGCTTCCTGATATTGAGTGGATGATATGCAAAGA
TATTAAGAAATGTAATAATGAAACTTCCTGGACTATTTTGGCCAACAATGTCTCAAACATCATCACGGAG
ATCCACTCCCGAGACAGGAGTACCGTGGAGGGCCGTGTGACTTTCGCCAAAGTGGAGGAGACCATCGCCG
TGCGATGCCTGGCTAAGAATCTCCTTGGAGCTGAGAACCGAGAGCTGAAGCTGGTGGCTCCCACCCTGCG
TTCTGAACTCACGGTGGCTGCTGCAGTCCTGGTGCTGTTGGTGATTGTGATCATCTCACTTATTGTCCTG
GTTGTCATTTGGAAACAGAAACCGAGGTATGAAATTCGCTGGAGGGTCATTGAATCAATCAGCCCGGATG
GACATGAATATATTTATGTGGACCCGATGCAGCTGCCTTATGACTCAAGATGGGAGTTTCCAAGAGATGG
ACTAGTGCTTGGTCGGGTCTTGGGGTCTGGAGCATTTGGGAAGGTGGTTGAAGGAACAGCCTATGGATTA
AGCCGGTCCCAACCTGTCATGAAAGTTGCAGTGAAGATGCTAAAACCCACGGCCAGATCCAGTGAAAAAC
AAGCTCTCATGTCTGAACTGAAGATAATGACTCACCTGGGGCCACATTTGAACATTGTAAACTTGCTGGG
AGCCTGCACCAAGTCAGGCCCCATTTACATCATCACAGAGTATTGCTTCTATGGAGATTTGGTCAACTAT
TTGCATAAGAATAGGGATAGCTTCCTGAGCCACCACCCAGAGAAGCCAAAGAAAGAGCTGGATATCTTTG
GATTGAACCCTGCTGATGAAAGCACACGGAGCTATGTTATTTTATCTTTTGAAAACAATGGTGACTACAT
GGACATGAAGCAGGCTGATACTACACAGTATGTCCCCATGCTAGAAAGGAAAGAGGTTTCTAAATATTCC
GACATCCAGAGATCACTCTATGATCGTCCAGCCTCATATAAGAAGAAATCTATGTTAGACTCAGAAGTCA
AAAACCTCCTTTCAGATGATAACTCAGAAGGCCTTACTTTATTGGATTTGTTGAGCTTCACCTATCAAGT
TGCCCGAGGAATGGAGTTTTTGGCTTCAAAAAATTGTGTCCACCGTGATCTGGCTGCTCGCAACGTCCTC
CTGGCACAAGGAAAAATTGTGAAGATCTGTGACTTTGGCCTGGCCAGAGACATCATGCATGATTCGAACT
ATGTGTCGAAAGGCAGTACCTTTCTGCCCGTGAAGTGGATGGCTCCTGAGAGCATCTTTGACAACCTCTA
CACCACACTGAGTGATGTCTGGTCTTATGGCATTCTGCTCTGGGAGATCTTTTCCCTTGGTGGCACCCCT
TACCCCGGCATGATGGTGGATTCTACTTTCTACAATAAGATCAAGAGTGGGTACCGGATGGCCAAGCCTG
ACCACGCTACCAGTGAAGTCTACGAGATCATGGTGAAATGCTGGAACAGTGAGCCGGAGAAGAGACCCTC
CTTTTACCACCTGAGTGAGATTGTGGAGAATCTGCTGCCTGGACAATATAAAAAGAGTTATGAAAAAATT
CACCTGGACTTCCTGAAGAGTGACCATCCTGCTGTGGCACGCATGCGTGTGGACTCAGACAATGCATACA
TTGGTGTCACCTACAAAAACGAGGAAGACAAGCTGAAGGACTGGGAGGGTGGTCTGGATGAGCAGAGACT
GAGCGCTGACAGTGGCTACATCATTCCTCTGCCTGACATTGACCCTGTCCCTGAGGAGGAGGACCTGGGC
AAGAGGAACAGACACAGCTCGCAGACCTCTGAAGAGAGTGCCATTGAGACGGGTTCCAGCAGTTCCACCT
TCATCAAGAGAGAGGACGAGACCATTGAAGACATCGACATGATGGACGACATCGGCATAGACTCTTCAGA
CCTGGTGGAAGACAGCTTCCTGTAATCAACTTTCTTGTACAAAGTTGGCATTATAGGAAAGCATTGCTTA
TCAATTTGTTGCAACGAACAGGTCACTATCAGTCAAAATAAAATCATTATTTGCATGCAAGCTTAGATCC
TCTAGACCAGCCAGGACAGAAATGCCTCGACTTCGCTGCTACCCAAGGTTGCCGGGTGACGCACACCGTG
GAAACGGATGAAGGCACGAACCCAGTGGACATAAGCCTGTTCGGTTCGTAAGCTGTAATGCAAGTAGCGT
ATGCGCTCACGCAACTGGTCCAGAACCTTGACCGAACGCAGCGGTGGTAACGGCGCAGTGGCGGTTTTCA
TGGCTTGTTATGACTGTTTTTTTGGGGTACAGTCTATGCCTCGGGCATCCAAGCAGCAAGCGCGTTACGC
CGTGGGTCGATGTTTGATGTTATGGAGCAGCAACGATGTTACGCAGCAGGGCAGTCGCCCTAAAACAAAG
TTAAACATTATGAGGGAAGCGGTGATCGCCGAAGTATCGACTCAACTATCAGAGGTAGTTGGCGTCATCG
AGCGCCATCTCGAACCGACGTTGCTGGCCGTACATTTGTACGGCTCCGCAGTGGATGGCGGCCTGAAGCC
ACACAGTGATATTGATTTGCTGGTTACGGTGACCGTAAGGCTTGATGAAACAACGCGGCGAGCTTTGATC
AACGACCTTTTGGAAACTTCGGCTTCCCCTGGAGAGAGCGAGATTCTCCGCGCTGTAGAAGTCACCATTG
TTGTGCACGACGACATCATTCCGTGGCGTTATCCAGCTAAGCGCGAACTGCAATTTGGAGAATGGCAGCG
CAATGACATTCTTGCAGGTATCTTCGAGCCAGCCACGATCGACATTGATCTGGCTATCTTGCTGACAAAA
GCAAGAGAACATAGCGTTGCCTTGGTAGGTCCAGCGGCGGAGGAACTCTTTGATCCGGTTCCTGAACAGG
ATCTATTTGAGGCGCTAAATGAAACCTTAACGCTATGGAACTCGCCGCCCGACTGGGCTGGCGATGAGCG
AAATGTAGTGCTTACGTTGTCCCGCATTTGGTACAGCGCAGTAACCGGCAAAATCGCGCCGAAGGATGTC
GCTGCCGACTGGGCAATGGAGCGCCTGCCGGCCCAGTATCAGCCCGTCATACTTGAAGCTAGACAGGCTT
ATCTTGGACAAGAAGAAGATCGCTTGGCCTCGCGCGCAGATCAGTTGGAAGAATTTGTCCACTACGTGAA
AGGCGAGATCACCAAGGTAGTCGGCAAATAACCCTCGAGCCACCCATGACCAAAATCCCTTAACGTGAGT
TACGCGTCGTTCCACTGAGCGTCAGACCCCGTAGAAAAGATCAAAGGATCTTCTTGAGATCCTTTTTTTC
TGCGCGTAATCTGCTGCTTGCAAACAAAAAAACCACCGCTACCAGCGGTGGTTTGTTTGCCGGATCAAGA
GCTACCAACTCTTTTTCCGAAGGTAACTGGCTTCAGCAGAGCGCAGATACCAAATACTGTCCTTCTAGTG
TAGCCGTAGTTAGGCCACCACTTCAAGAACTCTGTAGCACCGCCTACATACCTCGCTCTGCTAATCCTGT
TACCAGTGGCTGCTGCCAGTGGCGATAAGTCGTGTCTTACCGGGTTGGACTCAAGACGATAGTTACCGGA
TAAGGCGCAGCGGTCGGGCTGAACGGGGGGTTCGTGCACACAGCCCAGCTTGGAGCGAACGACCTACACC
GAACTGAGATACCTACAGCGTGAGCATTGAGAAAGCGCCACGCTTCCCGAAGGGAGAAAGGCGGACAGGT
ATCCGGTAAGCGGCAGGGTCGGAACAGGAGAGCGCACGAGGGAGCTTCCAGGGGGAAACGCCTGGTATCT
TTATAGTCCTGTCGGGTTTCGCCACCTCTGACTTGAGCGTCGATTTTTGTGATGCTCGTCAGGGGGGCGG
AGCCTATGGAAAAACGCCAGCAACGCGGCCTTTTTACGGTTCCTGGCCTTTTGCTGGCCTTTTGCTCACA
TGTTCTTTCCTGCGTTATCCCCTGATTCTGTGGATAACCGTATTACCGCCTTTGAGTGAGCTGATACCGC
TCGCCGCAGCCGAACGACCGAGCGCAGCGAGTCAGTGAGCGAGGAAGCGGAAGAGCGCCCAATACGCAAA
CCGCCTCTCCCCGCGCGTTGGCCGATTCATTAATGCAGCTGGCACGACAGGTTTCCCGACTGGAAAGCGG
GCAGTGAGCGCAACGCAATTAATACGCGTACCGCTAGCCAGGAAGAGTTTGTAGAAACGCAAAAAGGCCA
TCCGTCAGGATGGCCTTCTGCTTAGTTTGATGCCTGGCAGTTTATGGCGGGCGTCCTGCCCGCCACCCTC
CGGGCCGTTGCTTCACAACGTTCAAATCCGCTCCCGGCGGATTTGTCCTACTCAGGAGAGCGTTCACCGA
CAAACAACAGATAAAACGAAAGGCCCAGTCTTCCGACTGAGCCTTTCGTTTTATTTGATGCCTGGCAGTT
CCCTACTCTCGCG
