>Addgene plasmid #70439 | R777-E155 Hs.PDGFRA | addgene partial sequence | sequence record 132256 | pCR8_R1 5'-cgaaccgaacaggcttatgt-3'
GGTGTGCGTCACCCGGCAACCTTGGGTAGCAGCGAAGTCGAGGCATTTCTGTCCTGGCTGGTCTAGAGGA
TCTAAGCTTGCATGCAAATAATGATTTTATTTTGACTGATAGTGACCTGTTCGTTGCAACAAATTGATAA
GCAATGCTTTCCTATAATGCCAACTTTGTACAAGAAAGTTGATTACAGGAAGCTGTCTTCCACCAGGTCT
GAAGAGTCTATGCCGATGTCGTCCATCATGTCGATGTCTTCAATGGTCTCGTCCTCTCTCTTGATGAAGG
TGGAACTGCTGGAACCCGTCTCAATGGCACTCTCTTCAGAGGTCTGCGAGCTGTGTCTGTTCCTCTTGCC
CAGGTCCTCCTCCTCAGGGACAGGGTCAATGTCAGGCAGAGGAATGATGTAGCCACTGTCAGCGCTCAGT
CTCTGCTCATCCAGACCACCCTCCCAGTCCTTCAGCTTGTCTTCCTCGTTTTTGTAGGTGACACCAATGT
ATGCATTGTCTGAGTCCACACGCATGCGTGCCACAGCAGGATGGTCACTCTTCAGGAAGTCCAGGTGAAT
TTTTTCATAACTCTTTTTATATTGTCCAGGCAGCAGATTCTCCACAATCTCACTCAGGTGGTAAAAGGAG
GGTCTCTTCTCCGGCTCACTGTTCCAGCATTTCACCATGATCTCGTAGACTTCACTGGTAGCGTGGTCAG
GCTTGGCCATCCGGTACCCACTCTTGATCTTATTGTAGAAAGTAGAATCCACCATCATGCCGGGGTAAGG
GGTGCCACCAAGGGAAAAGATCTCCCAGAGCAGAATGCCATAAGACCAGACATCACTCAGTGTGGTGTAG
AGGTTGTCAAAGATGCTCTCAGGAGCCATCCACTTCACGGGCAGAAAGGTACTGCCTTTCGACACATAGT
TCGAATCATGCATGA
